Addgene plasmid #109922: pHH0103_F11R_Ig2
Purpose: Protein expression and purification of F11R_Ig2
Depositing lab: Sachdev Sidhu. Depositing organization: University of Toronto. Publication: Large-scale survey and database of high affinity ligands for peptide recognition modules. Teyra J, Kelil A, Jain S, Helmy M, Jajodia R, Hooda Y, Gu J, D'Cruz AA, Nicholson SE, Min J, Sudol M, Kim PM, Bader GD, Sidhu SS. Mol Syst Biol. 2020 Dec;16(12):e9310. doi: 10.15252/msb.20199310. PubMed 33438817.
Backbone
  Vector backbone: pHH0103
  Vector type: Bacterial Expression
Growth in bacteria
  Bacterial resistance: Ampicillin, 100 μg/mL
  Growth temperature: 37°C
  Growth strain: DH5alpha
  Copy number: Low Copy
Gene/Insert
  Gene/Insert name: F11R_Ig2
  Species: H. sapiens (human)
  Cloning method: Restriction Enzyme; 5′ cloning site Sfi1 (unknown if destroyed); 3′ cloning site Not1 (unknown if destroyed)
Terms and licenses: Academic/Nonprofit Terms; Industry Terms: Not Available to Industry
How to cite: pHH0103_F11R_Ig2 was a gift from Sachdev Sidhu (Addgene plasmid # 109922 ; http://n2t.net/addgene:109922 ; RRID:Addgene_109922)
