[The description below was written by a language model from this plasmid's Addgene catalogue record and pLannotate feature annotations shown in this document.]
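Description:
pHH0103_F11R_Ig2 is a bacterial expression plasmid of about 7 kb, built on the pHH0103 backbone, for producing and purifying a single domain of the human junctional adhesion molecule F11R (also known as JAM1/JAM-A). The insert name points to the second immunoglobulin-like domain, and the annotation shows a roughly 320 bp fragment of the F11R coding sequence, cloned between SfiI and NotI sites. The plasmid is propagated in E. coli under ampicillin selection (AmpR with its own bla promoter) and replicates from a ColE1/pBR322-type origin. A bom site and an f1 phage origin are also present; the f1 origin interrupts the rop gene, which appears only as two fragments. The catalogue lists the plasmid as low copy.

Expression is driven by the strong hybrid tac promoter, followed by a lac operator. A plasmid-borne lacI gene under the enhanced lacIq promoter supplies repressor, so transcription stays off until induced with IPTG. The feature order indicates a fusion protein with an N-terminal 6xHis tag, then Schistosoma japonicum glutathione S-transferase, then the F11R fragment. This allows capture on either nickel or glutathione resin, and GST commonly aids solubility. An fd phage terminator lies just downstream of the insert. Beyond it sit fragments of M13 gene III and a tetracycline resistance gene remnant, which look like leftovers from a phagemid ancestor rather than functional parts of the expression cassette. The associated publication is a large-scale survey of ligands for peptide recognition modules, consistent with the purified domain being used as a target in binding selections, though the record states only expression and purification.
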