Features (pLannotate 1.2.2; 21 found; start..end, strand, type, name):
      1..29      +  promoter       tac promoter: strong E. coli promoter; hybrid between the trp and lac UV5 promoters
     37..53      +  protein_bind   lac operator: The lac repressor binds to the lac operator to inhibit transcription in E. coli. This inhibition can be relieved by adding lactose or isopropyl-β-D-thiogalactopyranoside (IPTG). lac repressor encoded by lacI
    138..155     +  CDS            6xHis: 6xHis affinity tag
    171..824     +  CDS            GST26_SCHJA: Experimental evidence at protein level: Swiss-Prot protein existence level 1. GST isoenzymes appear to play a central role in the parasite detoxification system. Other functions are also suspected including a role in increasing the solubility of haematin in the parasite gut. From Schistosoma japonicum (Blood fluke).
    906..1226    +  CDS            F11R (fragment): JAM1_HUMAN - Also known as JAM1, JCAM. Experimental evidence at protein level: Swiss-Prot protein existence level 1. (Microbial infection) Acts as a receptor for Human Rotavirus strain Wa. From Homo sapiens (Human).
   1242..1289    +  terminator     fd terminator (sequence withheld): central terminator from bacteriophage fd (Otsuka and Kunisawa, 1982)
   1294..1506    +  CDS            M13 gene III (fragment) (sequence partly withheld): pIII; III; minor coat protein
   1521..1991    +  CDS            M13 gene III (fragment) (sequence partly withheld): pIII; III; minor coat protein
   2013..2083    +  CDS            TcR (fragment): tetracycline efflux protein; tet; confers resistance to tetracycline
   2325..2705    -  CDS            YPB1_ECOLX: Protein predicted: Swiss-Prot protein existence level 4. From Escherichia coli.
   2722..2873    +  CDS            rop (fragment): Rop protein, which maintains plasmids at low copy number; rop
   2909..3337    -  rep_origin     f1 ori (sequence partly withheld): f1 bacteriophage origin of replication; arrow indicates direction of (+) strand synthesis
   3346..3385    +  CDS            rop (fragment): Rop protein, which maintains plasmids at low copy number; rop
   3487..3627    +  misc_feature   bom: basis of mobility region from pBR322
   3813..4400    -  rep_origin     ori: high-copy-number ColE1/pMB1/pBR322/pUC origin of replication
   4571..5431    -  CDS            AmpR: β-lactamase; bla; confers resistance to ampicillin, carbenicillin, and related antibiotics
   5432..5536    -  promoter       AmpR promoter: bla
   5645..5722    +  promoter       lacIq promoter: lacI (mutant); In the lacIq allele, a single base change in the promoter boosts expression of the lacI gene about 10-fold.
   5723..6805    +  CDS            lacI: lac repressor; lacI; The lac repressor binds to the lac operator to inhibit transcription in E. coli. This inhibition can be relieved by adding lactose or isopropyl-β-D-thiogalactopyranoside (IPTG).
   6818..6839    +  protein_bind   CAP binding site: CAP binding activates transcription in the presence of cAMP. E. coli catabolite activator protein
   6858..6875    +  promoter       tet promoter (fragment): E. coli promoter for tetracycline efflux protein gene
>Addgene plasmid #109922 | pHH0103_F11R_Ig2 | addgene full sequence | sequence record 215094 | Addgene NGS Result
TTGACAATTAATCATCGGCTCGTATAATGTGTGGAATTGTGAGCGGATAACAATTTCACACAGGAAACAG
CCAGTCCGTTTAGGTGTTTTCACGAGCACTTCACCAACAAGGACCATAGATTATGAAAATCGAAGAACAC
CATCACCATCACCATTCCAGCGGTAAGCTTATGTCCCCTATACTAGGTTATTGGAAAATTAAGGGCCTTG
TGCAACCCACTCGACTTCTTTTGGAATATCTTGAAGAAAAATATGAAGAGCATTTGTATGAGCGCGATGA
AGGTGATAAATGGCGAAACAAAAAGTTTGAATTGGGTTTGGAGTTTCCCAATCTTCCTTATTATATTGAT
GGTGATGTTAAATTAACACAGTCTATGGCCATCATACGTTATATAGCTGACAAGCACAACATGTTGGGTG
GTTGTCCAAAAGAGCGTGCAGAGATTTCAATGCTTGAAGGAGCGGTTTTGGATATTAGATACGGTGTTTC
GAGAATTGCATATAGTAAAGACTTTGAAACTCTCAAAGTTGATTTTCTTAGCAAGCTACCTGAAATGCTG
AAAATGTTCGAAGATCGTTTATGTCATAAAACATATTTAAATGGTGATCATGTAACCCATCCTGACTTCA
TGTTGTATGACGCTCTTGATGTTGTTTTATACATGGACCCAATGTGCCTGGATGCGTTCCCAAAATTAGT
TTGTTTTAAAAAACGTATTGAAGCTATCCCACAAATTGATAAGTACTTGAAATCCAGCAAGTATATAGCA
TGGCCTTTGCAGGGCTGGCAAGCCACGTTTGGTGGTGGCGACCATCCTCCAAAATCGGATCTGGAAGTTC
TGTTCCAGGGGCCCCTGTCCAGCGGTCTGGTTCCGCGTGGTTCCGGTACCGCGGCCCAGCCGGCCATTGT
TCTGGTTCCGCCTAGCAAACCGACCGTTAATATTCCGAGCAGCGCAACCATTGGTAATCGTGCCGTTCTG
ACCTGTAGCGAACAGGATGGTAGCCCTCCGAGCGAATACACCTGGTTTAAAGATGGTATTGTGATGCCGA
CCAATCCGAAAAGCACCCGTGCATTTAGCAATAGCAGCTATGTTCTGAATCCGACCACCGGTGAACTGGT
TTTTGATCCGCTGAGCGCAAGCGATACAGGTGAATACAGCTGTGAAGCACGTAATGGTTATGGCACCCCG
ATGACCAGCAATGCAGTTCGTATGGAAGCAGTTGAAGCGGCCGCATA
[142 nt withheld, positions 1238-1379]
C
[98 nt withheld, positions 1381-1478]
AGTTTGTACTGGTGACGAAACTCAGTGTCTAGCTAGAGTGGC
[149 nt withheld, positions 1521-1669]
T
[41 nt withheld, positions 1671-1711]
T
[62 nt withheld, positions 1713-1774]
A
[35 nt withheld, positions 1776-1810]
CCTCCCTCAATCGGTTGAATGTCGCCCTTTTGTCTTTGGCGCTGGTAAACCATATGAA
[86 nt withheld, positions 1869-1954]
T
[54 nt withheld, positions 1956-2009]
CTAGCGCCGCCCTATACCTTGTCTGCCTCCCCGCGTTGCGTCGCGGTGCATGGAGCCGGGCCACCTCGAC
CTGAATGGAAGCCGGCGGCACCTCGCTAACGGATTCACCACTCCAAGAATTGGAGCCAATCAATTCTTGC
GGAGAACTGTGAATGCGCAAACCAACCCTTGGCAGAACATATCCATCGCGTCCGCCATCTCCAGCAGCCG
CACGCGGCGCATCTCGGGCAGCGTTGGGTCCTGGCCACGGGTGCGCATGATCGTGCTCCTGTCGTTGAGG
ACCCGGCTAGGCTGGCGGGGTTGCCTTACTGGTTAGCAGAATGAATCACCGATACGCGAGCGAACGTGAA
GCGACTGCTGCTGCAAAACGTCTGCGACCTGAGCAACAACATGAATGGTCTTCGGTTTCCGTGTTTCGTA
AAGTCTGGAAACGCGGAAGTCAGCGCCCTGCACCATTATGTTCCGGATCTGCATCGCAGGATGCTGCTGG
CTACCCTGTGGAACACCTACATCTGTATTAACGAAGCGCTGGCATTGACCCTGAGTGATTTTTCTCTGGT
CCCGCCGCATCCATACCGCCAGTTGTTTACCCTCACAACGTTCCAGTAACCGGGCATGTTCATCATCAGT
AACCCGTATCGTGAGCATCCTCTCTCGTTTCATCGGTATCATTACCCCCATGAACAGAAATCCCCCTTAC
ACGGAGGCATCAGTGACCAAACAGGAAAAAACCGCCCTTAACATGGCCCGCTTTATCAGAAGCCAGACAT
TAACGCTTCTGGAGAAACTCAACGAGCTGGACGCGGATGAACAGGCAGACATCTGTGAATCGCTTCACGA
CCACGCTGATGAGCTTTACCGCAGGATCCGCGAAATTGTAAGCGTTAATATTTTGTTAAAATTCGCGTTA
AATTTTTGTTAAATCAGCTCATTTTTTAACCAATAGGCCGAAATCGGCAAAATCCCTTATAAATCAAAAG
AATAGACCGAGATAGGGT
[37 nt withheld, positions 3008-3044]
AAAGAACGTGGACTCCAACGTCAAAGG
[49 nt withheld, positions 3072-3120]
T
[91 nt withheld, positions 3122-3212]
G
[124 nt withheld, positions 3214-3337]
CGCGGATCCTGCCTCGCGCGTTTCGGTGATGACGGTGAAAACCTCTGACACATGCAGCTCCCGGAGACGG
TCACAGCTTGTCTGTAAGCGGATGCCGGGAGCAGACAAGCCCGTCAGGGCGCGTCAGCGGGTGTTGGCGG
GTGTCGGGGCGCAGCCATGACCCAGTCACGTAGCGATAGCGGAGTGTATACTGGCTTAACTATGCGGCAT
CAGAGCAGATTGTACTGAGAGTGCACCATATGCGGTGTGAAATACCGCACAGATGCGTAAGGAGAAAATA
CCGCATCAGGCGCTCTTCCGCTTCCTCGCTCACTGACTCGCTGCGCTCGGTCGTTCGGCTGCGGCGAGCG
GTATCAGCTCACTCAAAGGCGGTAATACGGTTATCCACAGAATCAGGGGATAACGCAGGAAAGAACATGT
GAGCAAAAGGCCAGCAAAAGGCCAGGAACCGTAAAAAGGCCGCGTTGCTGGCGTTTTTCCATAGGCTCCG
CCCCCCTGACGAGCATCACAAAAATCGACGCTCAAGTCAGAGGTGGCGAAACCCGACAGGACTATAAAGA
TACCAGGGTTTCCCCCTGGAAGCTCCCTCGTGCGCTCTCCTGTTCCGACCCTGCCGCTTACCGGATACCT
GTCCGCCTTTCTCCCTTCGGGAAGCGTGGCGCTTTCTCATAGCTCACGCTGTAGGTATCTCAGTTCGGTG
TAGGTCGTTCGCTCCAAGCTGGGCTGTGTGCACGAACCCCCCGTTCAGCCCGACCGCTGCGCCTTATCCG
GTAACTATCGTCTTGAGTCCAACCCGGTAAGACACGACTTATCGCCACTGGCAGCAGCCACTGGTAACAG
GATTAGCAGAGCGAGGTATGTAGGCGGTGCTACAGAGTTCTTGAAGTGGTGGCCTAACTACGGCTACACT
AGAAGGACAGTATTTGGTATCTGCGCTCTGCTGAAGCCAGTTACCTTCGGAAAAAGAGTTGGTAGCTCTT
GATCCGGCAAACAAACCACCGCTGGTAGCGGTGGTTTTTTTGTTTGCAAGCAGCAGATTACGCGCAGAAA
AAAAGGATCTCAAGAAGATCCTTTGATCTTTTCTACGGGGTCTGACGCTCAGTGGAACGAAAACTCACGT
TAAGGGATTTTGGTCATGAGATTATCAAAAAGGATCTTCACCTAGATCCTTTTAAATTAAAAATGAAGTT
TTAAATCAATCTAAAGTATATATGAGTAAACTTGGTCTGACAGTTACCAATGCTTAATCAGTGAGGCACC
TATCTCAGCGATCTGTCTATTTCGTTCATCCATAGTTGCCTGACTCCCCGTCGTGTAGATAACTACGATA
CGGGAGGGCTTACCATCTGGCCCCAGTGCTGCAATGATACCGCGAGACCCACGCTCACCGGCTCCAGATT
TATCAGCAATAAACCAGCCAGCCGGAAGGGCCGAGCGCAGAAGTGGTCCTGCAACTTTATCCGCCTCCAT
CCAGTCTATTAATTGTTGCCGGGAAGCTAGAGTAAGTAGTTCGCCAGTTAATAGTTTGCGCAACGTTGTT
GCCATTGCTGCAGGCATCGTGGTGTCACGCTCGTCGTTTGGTATGGCTTCATTCAGCTCCGGTTCCCAAC
GATCAAGGCGAGTTACATGATCCCCCATGTTGTGCAAAAAAGCGGTTAGCTCCTTCGGTCCTCCGATCGT
TGTCAGAAGTAAGTTGGCCGCAGTGTTATCACTCATGGTTATGGCAGCACTGCATAATTCTCTTACTGTC
ATGCCATCCGTAAGATGCTTTTCTGTGACTGGTGAGTACTCAACCAAGTCATTCTGAGAATAGTGTATGC
GGCGACCGAGTTGCTCTTGCCCGGCGTCAACACGGGATAATACCGCGCCACATAGCAGAACTTTAAAAGT
GCTCATCATTGGAAAACGTTCTTCGGGGCGAAAACTCTCAAGGATCTTACCGCTGTTGAGATCCAGTTCG
ATGTAACCCACTCGTGCACCCAACTGATCTTCAGCATCTTTTACTTTCACCAGCGTTTCTGGGTGAGCAA
AAACAGGAAGGCAAAATGCCGCAAAAAAGGGAATAAGGGCGACACGGAAATGTTGAATACTCATACTCTT
CCTTTTTCAATATTATTGAAGCATTTATCAGGGTTATTGTCTCATGAGCGGATACATATTTGAATGTATT
TAGAAAAATAAACAAATAGGGGTTCCGCGCACATTTCCCCGAAAAGTGCCACCTGACGTCTAAGAAACCA
TTATTATCATGACATTAACCTATAAAAATAGGCGTATCACGAGGCCCTTTCGTCTTCAAGAATTCCCGAC
ACCATCGAATGGTGCAAAACCTTTCGCGGTATGGCATGATAGCGCCCGGAAGAGAGTCAATTCAGGGTGG
TGAATGTGAAACCAGTAACGTTATACGATGTCGCAGAGTATGCCGGTGTCTCTTATCAGACCGTTTCCCG
CGTGGTGAACCAGGCCAGCCACGTTTCTGCGAAAACGCGGGAAAAAGTGGAAGCGGCGATGGCGGAGCTG
AATTACATTCCCAACCGCGTGGCACAACAACTGGCGGGCAAACAGTCGTTGCTGATTGGCGTTGCCACCT
CCAGTCTGGCCCTGCACGCGCCGTCGCAAATTGTCGCGGCGATTAAATCTCGCGCCGATCAACTGGGTGC
CAGCGTGGTGGTGTCGATGGTAGAACGAAGCGGCGTCGAAGCCTGTAAAGCGGCGGTGCACAATCTTCTC
GCGCAACGCGTCAGTGGGCTGATCATTAACTATCCGCTGGATGACCAGGATGCCATTGCTGTGGAAGCTG
CCTGCACTAATGTTCCGGCGTTATTTCTTGATGTCTCTGACCAGACACCCATCAACAGTATTATTTTCTC
CCATGAAGACGGTACGCGACTGGGCGTGGAGCATCTGGTCGCATTGGGTCACCAGCAAATCGCGCTGTTA
GCGGGCCCATTAAGTTCTGTCTCGGCGCGTCTGCGTCTGGCTGGCTGGCATAAATATCTCACTCGCAATC
AAATTCAGCCGATAGCGGAACGGGAAGGCGACTGGAGTGCCATGTCCGGTTTTCAACAAACCATGCAAAT
GCTGAATGAGGGCATCGTTCCCACTGCGATGCTGGTTGCCAACGATCAGATGGCGCTGGGCGCAATGCGC
GCCATTACCGAGTCCGGGCTGCGCGTTGGTGCGGATATCTCGGTAGTGGGATACGACGATACCGAAGACA
GCTCATGTTATATCCCGCCGTTAACCACCATCAAACAGGATTTTCGCCTGCTGGGGCAAACCAGCGTGGA
CCGCTTGCTGCAACTCTCTCAGGGCCAGGCGGTGAAGGGCAATCAGCTGTTGCCCGTCTCACTGGTGAAA
AGAAAAACCACCCTGGCGCCCAATACGCAAACCGCCTCTCCCCGCGCGTTGGCCGATTCATTAATGCAGC
TGGCACGACAGGTTTCCCGACTGGAAAGCGGGCAGTGAGCGCAACGCAATTAATGTAAGTTAGCTCACTC
ATTAGGCACAATTCTCATGTTTGACAGCTTATCATCGACTGCACGGTGCACCAATGCTTCTGGCGTCAGG
CAGCCATCGGAAGCTGTGGTATGGCTGTGCAGGTCGTAAATCACTGCATAATTCGTGTCGCTCAAGGCGC
ACTCCCGTTCTGGATAATGTTTTTTGCGCCGACATCATAACGGTTCTGGCAAATATTCTGAAATGAGCTG
